Addgene plasmid #209718: pCMV-PRLSS-NbGFP_miRFP670nano3-KDEL
Purpose: Mammalian expression of NbGFP-miRFP670nano3 localized to endoplasmic reticulum
Depositing lab: Stewart Loh. Depositing organization: SUNY Upstate Medical University. Publication: Adaptable, turn-on maturation (ATOM) fluorescent biosensors for multiplexed detection in cells. Sekhon H, Ha JH, Presti MF, Procopio SB, Jarvis AR, Mirsky PO, John AM, Loh SN. Nat Methods. 2023 Nov 9. doi: 10.1038/s41592-023-02065-w. PubMed 37945909.
Backbone
  Vector backbone: pCMV-N1
  Vector type: Mammalian Expression
Growth in bacteria
  Bacterial resistance: Kanamycin, 50 μg/mL
  Growth temperature: 37°C
  Growth strain: DH5alpha
  Copy number: High Copy
Gene/Insert
  Gene/Insert name: PRLSS-NbGFP_miRFP670nano3-KDEL
  Species: Synthetic
  Tag / fusion protein: PRLSS (N terminal on insert)
  Cloning method: Restriction Enzyme; 5′ cloning site Unknown (unknown if destroyed); 3′ cloning site Unknown (unknown if destroyed)
Resource information
  A portion of this plasmid was derived from a plasmid made by: Subcloned from Addgene Plasmid # 184686 (from Vladislav Verkhusha)
Terms and licenses: Academic/Nonprofit Terms; Industry Terms: Not Available to Industry
Depositor comments: Please visit https://doi.org/10.1101/2023.03.28.534597 for bioRxiv preprint.
How to cite: pCMV-PRLSS-NbGFP_miRFP670nano3-KDEL was a gift from Stewart Loh (Addgene plasmid # 209718 ; http://n2t.net/addgene:209718 ; RRID:Addgene_209718)
