[The description below was written by a language model from this plasmid's Addgene catalogue record and pLannotate feature annotations shown in this document.]
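Description:
pCMV-PRLSS-NbGFP_miRFP670nano3-KDEL is a 4.9 kb mammalian expression plasmid built on a pCMV-N1 backbone. It is propagated in E. coli from a high-copy ColE1/pUC-type origin and selected with kanamycin. A single Tn5 NeoR/KanR gene sits behind tandem bacterial (AmpR) and SV40 early promoters and is followed by an HSV TK polyadenylation signal. This arrangement gives kanamycin resistance in bacteria and could also support G418 selection in mammalian cells. An f1 origin is also present. The short ble, bGH poly(A) and SV40 large T antigen hits appear to be small backbone remnants rather than functional elements.

The payload is a synthetic open reading frame driven by the human CMV immediate-early enhancer and promoter and terminated by the SV40 poly(A) signal. It begins with a fragment of human prolactin, which corresponds to the prolactin signal sequence (PRLSS) that directs the nascent protein into the secretory pathway. According to the construct name, it ends with a KDEL motif, the standard retrieval signal that retains soluble proteins in the endoplasmic reticulum; KDEL is not annotated separately in the feature table. Between these signals, the miRFP670nano-type coding region is flanked on both sides by immunoglobulin heavy-chain variable-like fragments. This pattern suggests that the biliverdin-dependent near-infrared fluorescent protein miRFP670nano3 is inserted within the GFP-binding nanobody (NbGFP) rather than appended to one end of it.

The associated publication concerns adaptable turn-on maturation (ATOM) fluorescent biosensors for multiplexed detection in cells. The stated purpose of this plasmid is mammalian expression of the NbGFP-miRFP670nano3 fusion localized to the endoplasmic reticulum. The miRFP670nano3 portion was subcloned from an earlier deposited plasmid, and the cloning sites used are not recorded.
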