Features (pLannotate 1.2.2; 17 found; start..end, strand, type, name):
     61..364     +  enhancer       CMV enhancer: human cytomegalovirus immediate early enhancer
    365..568     +  promoter       CMV promoter: human cytomegalovirus (CMV) immediate early promoter
    591..637     +  misc_feature   MCS (fragment): multiple cloning site
    642..725     +  CDS            PRL (fragment): PRL_HUMAN - Experimental evidence at protein level: Swiss-Prot protein existence level 1. Prolactin acts primarily on the mammary gland by promoting lactation. From Homo sapiens (Human).
    717..971     +  CDS            IGHV3-38-3 (fragment): HV383_HUMAN - Also known as IGHV3-D From Homo sapiens (Human).
    942..1382    +  CDS            miRFP670nano: miRFP670nano is a basic (constitutively fluorescent) near ir fluorescent protein published in 2019, derived from Nostoc punctiforme. It has very low acid sensitivity. It requires the cofactor biliverdin for fluorescence.
   1368..1553    +  CDS            HV01_CANLF (fragment): Experimental evidence at protein level: Swiss-Prot protein existence level 1. From Canis lupus familiaris (Dog) (Canis familiaris).
   1593..1676    +  CDS            large T antigen (fragment): large T antigen from SV40 (simian virus 40)
   1699..1820    +  polyA_signal   SV40 poly(A) signal: SV40 polyadenylation signal
   1854..2282    -  rep_origin     f1 ori (sequence partly withheld): f1 bacteriophage origin of replication; arrow indicates direction of (+) strand synthesis
   2309..2413    +  promoter       AmpR promoter: bla
   2415..2772    +  promoter       SV40 promoter: SV40 enhancer and early promoter
   2807..3601    +  CDS            NeoR/KanR: aminoglycoside phosphotransferase from Tn5; aph(3')-II (or nptII); confers resistance to neomycin, kanamycin, and G418 (Geneticin®)
   3622..3774    +  CDS            ble (fragment): BLE_KLEPN - Experimental evidence at protein level: Swiss-Prot protein existence level 1. Binding protein with a strong affinity to the bleomycin family of antibiotics. Binds to CL990; an antimitotic-antibiotic compound. From Klebsiella pneumoniae.
   3833..3880    +  polyA_signal   HSV TK poly(A) signal: herpes simplex virus thymidine kinase polyadenylation signal (Cole and Stacy, 1985)
   3971..3987    -  polyA_signal   bGH poly(A) signal (fragment): bovine growth hormone polyadenylation signal
   4209..4797    +  rep_origin     ori: high-copy-number ColE1/pMB1/pBR322/pUC origin of replication
>Addgene plasmid #209718 | pCMV-PRLSS-NbGFP_miRFP670nano3-KDEL | addgene full sequence | sequence record 413177 | Addgene NGS Result
TAGTTATTAATAGTAATCAATTACGGGGTCATTAGTTCATAGCCCATATATGGAGTTCCGCGTTACATAA
CTTACGGTAAATGGCCCGCCTGGCTGACCGCCCAACGACCCCCGCCCATTGACGTCAATAATGACGTATG
TTCCCATAGTAACGCCAATAGGGACTTTCCATTGACGTCAATGGGTGGAGTATTTACGGTAAACTGCCCA
CTTGGCAGTACATCAAGTGTATCATATGCCAAGTACGCCCCCTATTGACGTCAATGACGGTAAATGGCCC
GCCTGGCATTATGCCCAGTACATGACCTTATGGGACTTTCCTACTTGGCAGTACATCTACGTATTAGTCA
TCGCTATTACCATGGTGATGCGGTTTTGGCAGTACATCAATGGGCGTGGATAGCGGTTTGACTCACGGGG
ATTTCCAAGTCTCCACCCCATTGACGTCAATGGGAGTTTGTTTTGGCACCAAAATCAACGGGACTTTCCA
AAATGTCGTAACAACTCCGCCCCATTGACGCAAATGGGCGGTAGGCGTGTACGGTGGGAGGTCTATATAA
GCAGAGCTGGTTTAGTGAACCGTCAGATCCGCTAGCGCTACCGGACTCAGATCTCGAGCTCAAGCTTCGA
ATTCTGCCACCATGAACATCAAAGGATCGCCATGGAAAGGGTCCCTCCTGCTGCTGCTGGTGTCAAACCT
GCTCCTGTGCCAGAGCGTGGCACCGGTCTCAGGTGCTCAAGTCCAACTGGTGGAGTCTGGTGGCGCTTTG
GTGCAGCCAGGTGGCTCTCTGCGTTTGTCCTGTGCCGCTTCTGGCTTCCCAGTGAACCGCTATTCCATGC
GCTGGTATCGCCAGGCTCCAGGCAAAGAGCGTGAGTGGGTAGCCGGTATGTCCAGCGCGGGTGATCGTAG
CTCCTATGAAGACTCCGGCGGAGGGGGTAGCATGGCAAACCTGGACAAGATGCTGAACACCACCGTGACC
GAGGTGCGCAAGTTCCTGCAAGCGGACAGAGTGTGCGTGTTCAAGTTCGAGGAAGATTACTCCGGCACCG
TCTCGCACGAAGCCGTGGACGACAGATGGATTAGCATCCTGAAGACCCAGGTGCAGGACAGATACTTCAT
GGAAACCAGAGGCGAGGAATACGTCCACGGCAGATACCAGGCCATCGCCGACATCTACACAGCCAATCTG
GTCGAGTGCTACAGAGACCTGCTGATCGAGTTTCAGGTGCGGGCCATTCTGGCTGTCCCCATCCTGCAAG
GCAAGAAGCTGTGGGGCCTGCTGGTGGCCCACCAACTGGCCGGCCCTCGGGAGTGGCAGACCTGGGAAAT
CGACTTCCTGAAACAGCAAGCCGTGGTGATGGGCATCGCCATCCAGCAGAGCGGCGGAGGGGGTAGCGTG
AAGGGCCGTTTCACCATCAGCCGTGACGATGCCCGTAACACGGTGTATCTGCAAATGAACAGCTTGAAAC
CTGAAGATACGGCCGTGTATTACTGTAATGTGAACGTGGGCTTCGAGTATTGGGGCCAAGGCACCCAGGT
CACCGTCTCCAGCGGTAGCGGTAAAGACGAGCTGTGAGCGGCCGCGACTCTAGATCATAATCAGCCATAC
CACATTTGTAGAGGTTTTACTTGCTTTAAAAAACCTCCCACACCTCCCCCTGAACCTGAAACATAAAATG
AATGCAATTGTTGTTGTTAACTTGTTTATTGCAGCTTATAATGGTTACAAATAAAGCAATAGCATCACAA
ATTTCACAAATAAAGCATTTTTTTCACTGCATTCTAGTTGTGGTTTGTCCAAACTCATCAATGTATCTTA
AGGCGTAAATTGTAAGCGTTAATATTTTGTTAAAATTCGCGTTAAATTTTTGTTAAATCAGCTCATTTTT
TAACCAATAGGCCGAAATCGGCAAAATCCCTTATAAATCAAAAGAATAGACCGAGATAGGGT
[37 nt withheld, positions 1953-1989]
AAAGAACGTGGACTCCAACGTCAAAGG
[49 nt withheld, positions 2017-2065]
T
[91 nt withheld, positions 2067-2157]
G
[124 nt withheld, positions 2159-2282]
CAGGTGGCACTTTTCGGGGAAATGTGCGCGGAACCCCTATTTGTTTATTTTTCTAAATACATTCAAATAT
GTATCCGCTCATGAGACAATAACCCTGATAAATGCTTCAATAATATTGAAAAAGGAAGAGTCCTGAGGCG
GAAAGAACCAGCTGTGGAATGTGTGTCAGTTAGGGTGTGGAAAGTCCCCAGGCTCCCCAGCAGGCAGAAG
TATGCAAAGCATGCATCTCAATTAGTCAGCAACCAGGTGTGGAAAGTCCCCAGGCTCCCCAGCAGGCAGA
AGTATGCAAAGCATGCATCTCAATTAGTCAGCAACCATAGTCCCGCCCCTAACTCCGCCCATCCCGCCCC
TAACTCCGCCCAGTTCCGCCCATTCTCCGCCCCATGGCTGACTAATTTTTTTTATTTATGCAGAGGCCGA
GGCCGCCTCGGCCTCTGAGCTATTCCAGAAGTAGTGAGGAGGCTTTTTTGGAGGCCTAGGCTTTTGCAAA
GATCGATCAAGAGACAGGATGAGGATCGTTTCGCATGATTGAACAAGATGGATTGCACGCAGGTTCTCCG
GCCGCTTGGGTGGAGAGGCTATTCGGCTATGACTGGGCACAACAGACAATCGGCTGCTCTGATGCCGCCG
TGTTCCGGCTGTCAGCGCAGGGGCGCCCGGTTCTTTTTGTCAAGACCGACCTGTCCGGTGCCCTGAATGA
ACTGCAAGACGAGGCAGCGCGGCTATCGTGGCTGGCCACGACGGGCGTTCCTTGCGCAGCTGTGCTCGAC
GTTGTCACTGAAGCGGGAAGGGACTGGCTGCTATTGGGCGAAGTGCCGGGGCAGGATCTCCTGTCATCTC
ACCTTGCTCCTGCCGAGAAAGTATCCATCATGGCTGATGCAATGCGGCGGCTGCATACGCTTGATCCGGC
TACCTGCCCATTCGACCACCAAGCGAAACATCGCATCGAGCGAGCACGTACTCGGATGGAAGCCGGTCTT
GTCGATCAGGATGATCTGGACGAAGAGCATCAGGGGCTCGCGCCAGCCGAACTGTTCGCCAGGCTCAAGG
CGAGCATGCCCGACGGCGAGGATCTCGTCGTGACCCATGGCGATGCCTGCTTGCCGAATATCATGGTGGA
AAATGGCCGCTTTTCTGGATTCATCGACTGTGGCCGGCTGGGTGTGGCGGACCGCTATCAGGACATAGCG
TTGGCTACCCGTGATATTGCTGAAGAGCTTGGCGGCGAATGGGCTGACCGCTTCCTCGTGCTTTACGGTA
TCGCCGCTCCCGATTCGCAGCGCATCGCCTTCTATCGCCTTCTTGACGAGTTCTTCTGAGCGGGACTCTG
GGGTTCGAAATGACCGACCAAGCGACGCCCAACCTGCCATCACGAGATTTCGATTCCACCGCCGCCTTCT
ATGAAAGGTTGGGCTTCGGAATCGTTTTCCGGGACGCCGGCTGGATGATCCTCCAGCGCGGGGATCTCAT
GCTGGAGTTCTTCGCCCACCCTAGGGGGAGGCTAACTGAAACACGGAAGGAGACAATACCGGAAGGAACC
CGCGCTATGACGGCAATAAAAAGACAGAATAAAACGCACGGTGTTGGGTCGTTTGTTCATAAACGCGGGG
TTCGGTCCCAGGGCTGGCACTCTGTCGATACCCCACCGAGACCCCATTGGGGCCAATACGCCCGCGTTTC
TTCCTTTTCCCCACCCCACCCCCCAAGTTCGGGTGAAGGCCCAGGGCTCGCAGCCAACGTCGGGGCGGCA
GGCCCTGCCATAGCCTCAGGTTACTCATATATACTTTAGATTGATTTAAAACTTCATTTTTAATTTAAAA
GGATCTAGGTGAAGATCCTTTTTGATAATCTCATGACCAAAATCCCTTAACGTGAGTTTTCGTTCCACTG
AGCGTCAGACCCCGTAGAAAAGATCAAAGGATCTTCTTGAGATCCTTTTTTTCTGCGCGTAATCTGCTGC
TTGCAAACAAAAAAACCACCGCTACCAGCGGTGGTTTGTTTGCCGGATCAAGAGCTACCAACTCTTTTTC
CGAAGGTAACTGGCTTCAGCAGAGCGCAGATACCAAATACTGTTCTTCTAGTGTAGCCGTAGTTAGGCCA
CCACTTCAAGAACTCTGTAGCACCGCCTACATACCTCGCTCTGCTAATCCTGTTACCAGTGGCTGCTGCC
AGTGGCGATAAGTCGTGTCTTACCGGGTTGGACTCAAGACGATAGTTACCGGATAAGGCGCAGCGGTCGG
GCTGAACGGGGGGTTCGTGCACACAGCCCAGCTTGGAGCGAACGACCTACACCGAACTGAGATACCTACA
GCGTGAGCTATGAGAAAGCGCCACGCTTCCCGAAGGGAGAAAGGCGGACAGGTATCCGGTAAGCGGCAGG
GTCGGAACAGGAGAGCGCACGAGGGAGCTTCCAGGGGGAAACGCCTGGTATCTTTATAGTCCTGTCGGGT
TTCGCCACCTCTGACTTGAGCGTCGATTTTTGTGATGCTCGTCAGGGGGGCGGAGCCTATGGAAAAACGC
CAGCAACGCGGCCTTTTTACGGTTCCTGGCCTTTTGCTGGCCTTTTGCTCACATGTTCTTTCCTGCGTTA
TCCCCTGATTCTGTGGATAACCGTATTACCGCCATGCAT
